>Addgene plasmid #195241 | pDAC569 | addgene full sequence | sequence record 384464 | Addgene NGS Result
GGAGCCTATGGAAAAACGCCAGCAACGCGGCCTTTTTCTTAAGCGTGATGCGGTTTTGGCAGTACATCAA
TGGGCGTGGATAGCGGTTTGACTCACGGGGATTTCCAAGTCTCCACCCCATTGACGTCAATGGGAGTTTG
TTTTGGCACCAAAATCAACGGGACTTTCCAAAATGTCGTAACAACTCCGCCCCATTGACGCAAATGGGCG
GTAGGCGTGTACGGTGGGAGGTCTATATAAGCAGAGCTCGTTTAGTGAACCGTCAGATCTCTAGAGCCGC
CACCATGCACCATCACCATCACCATTCCGGCGATTACAAAGACGATGACGATAAGATGGCGCCTAAGAAG
AAACGCAAAGTGCGGGGCATGAAGAAAGAAAAGATTGATCTGTTTTACGGAGCCCTGCTGCACGACATCG
GAAAGGTCATCCAGCGAGCAACCGGAGAGCGGAAGAAACACGCACTTGTGGGCGCCGACTGGTTCGACGA
GATCGCCGACAACCAAGTCATCTCGGATCAGATCCGGTACCATATGGCCAACTACCAGTCTGATAAGCTC
GGCAACGATCACCTGGCTTACATCACCTACATTGCCGACAACATCGCCTCCGGTGTCGACCGCCGGCAAT
CCAACGAAGAGTCAGACGAAGATACCTCCGCAAAGATCTGGGACACCTACACGAACCAGGCCGACATCTT
TAACGTGTTCGGAGCGCAGACCGATAAGCGGTACTTCAAGCCTACCGTGCTGAATCTCAAGTCGAAGCCC
AACTTCGCGTCCGCCACTTACGAACCCTTTAGCAAGGGCGATTACGCTGCCATCGCCACCCGGATTAAGA
ACGAACTGGCCGAGTTCGAGTTCAACCAAGTCCAGATTGACTCCCTGCTCAACCTTTTCGAGGCTACTCT
CTCCTTCGTGCCGTCAAGCACCAACACTAAGGAAATCGCCGACATCTCCCTGGCCGACCATTCCCGCTTG
ACTGCTGCCTTCGCTCTGGCGATCTACGACTACCTGGAGGACAAGGGTCGGCACAACTACAAAGAGGACC
TGTTCACCAAAGTGTCAGCGTTCTATGAAGAAGAAGCCTTCCTGCTGGCCTCCTTCGACCTGTCGGGAAT
CCAGGACTTTATCTACAACATTAACATCGCAACTAACGGCGCGGCGAAGCAGCTGAAGGCCCGGAGCCTC
TACCTGGACTTTATGTCCGAGTACATCGCCGATAGCCTGCTGGACAAGCTGGGACTGAACAGGGCTAACA
TGCTTTACGTCGGCGGCGGACACGCCTACTTCGTCCTGGCCAACACCGAAAAGACTGTGGAAACCCTGGT
GCAGTTTGAGAAGGATTTCAACCAGTTCCTGTTGGCAAACTTCCAGACCCGCCTCTATGTGGCCTTTGGC
TGGGGTTCCTTCGCGGCCAAGGACATCATGTCCGAGCTGAATAGCCCCGAGTCCTACCGCCAAGTGTACC
AAAAGGCTTCGCGCATGATCTCCAAAAAGAAAATCTCCAGATACGACTACCAGACACTGATGCTCCTGAA
TCGCGGTGGAAAGTCCTCAGAGAGAGAGTGCGAGATTTGCCACTCCGTGGAGAACCTGGTGTCCTACCAC
GACCAGAAAGTCTGTGACATTTGCCGGGGACTGTACCAGTTCTCGAAAGAAATTGCCCATGACCACTTCA
TCATTACCGAAAATGAGGGGCTGCCGATTGGACCAAACGCGTGCTTAAAGGGCGTGGCATTCGAAAAGCT
GTCCCAAGAAGCGTTCAGCCGGGTCTACGTGAAGAATGACTATAAGGCCGGTACCGTGAAGGCTACGCAT
GTGTTCGTGGGGGATTACCAGTGCGACGAGATCTACAACTACGCCGCCCTGAGCAAGAACGAGAACGGCC
TAGGCATCAAGAGACTGGCCGTGGTCCGGCTCGACGTGGATGACTTGGGCGCCGCCTTCATGGCCGGTTT
CAGCCAGCAGGGAAACGGACAATACTCCACTCTGTCAAGATCGGCCACATTCTCCCGGAGCATGTCGCTG
TTCTTCAAAGTGTACATTAACCAGTTCGCCTCCGACAAGAAGCTGAGCATTATCTACGCGGGCGGCGATG
ACGTGTTCGCCATTGGATCGTGGCAGGATATCATCGCGTTCACTGTGGAACTTCGCGAAAACTTCATCAA
GTGGACCAACGGGAAGCTCACCCTCTCCGCGGGGATAGGGTTGTTCGCCGACAAGACTCCTATTAGCCTG
ATGGCTCACCAGACCGGGGAACTGGAAGAGGCCGCCAAGGGCAACGAAAAGGACTCCATCTCGCTGTTCT
CAAGCGACTACACTTTCAAGTTTGATAGGTTCATCACTAACGTGTACGACGACAAACTGGAACAGATTAG
ATACTTCTTCAACCATCAAGACGAGAGGGGAAAGAACTTCATCTATAAGCTTATTGAGCTTTTGAGGAAC
CACGACCGCATGAATATGGCACGCCTCGCCTATTACCTCACTCGCCTGGAAGAACTGACCCGGGAGACTG
ACAGGGACAAGTTCAAGACCTTCAAGAACCTGTTCTACTCCTGGTACACCAACAAGAACGATAAGGACCG
GAAGGAAGCCGAGCTCGCGCTCCTGCTGTACATCTACGAAATCAGAAAGGATTAACGGCAATAAAAAGAC
AGAATAAAACGCACGGTGTTGGGTCGTTTGTTCGCACACATTAGCTAGCCGTCAGCACACATTGTGATGC
GGTTTTGGCAGTACATCAATGGGCGTGGATAGCGGTTTGACTCACGGGGATTTCCAAGTCTCCACCCCAT
TGACGTCAATGGGAGTTTGTTTTGGCACCAAAATCAACGGGACTTTCCAAAATGTCGTAACAACTCCGCC
CCATTGACGCAAATGGGCGGTAGGCGTGTACGGTGGGAGGTCTATATAAGCAGAGCTCGTTTAGTGAACC
GTCAGATCTCTAGAGCCGCCACCATGGATTACAAAGACGATGACGATAAGATGGCGCCTAAGAAGAAACG
CAAAGTGCGGGGCATGACCATCCTGACCGACGAGAACTACGTGGACATCGCCGAGAAAGCCATCCTGAAG
CTGGAAAGAAACACCAGAAATAGAAAGAACCCTGATGCCTTCTTCCTGACCACATCTAAGCTGCGGAACC
TGCTGAGCCTGACAAGCACCCTGTTCGACGAGAGCAAGGTGAAGGAATACGACGCCCTGCTGGACAGAAT
CGCTTATCTGAGAGTGCAGTTCGTGTACCAGGCCGGCAGAGAGATCGCCGTGAAAGATCTGATCGAGAAG
GCCCAGATCCTGGAAGCTCTGAAAGAGATCAAGGACCGGGAAACCCTGCAGAGATTCTGCAGATACATGG
AAGCCCTGGTGGCCTACTTCAAGTTCTACGGCGGCAAGGACTGACGGCAATAAAAAGACAGAATAAAACG
CACGGTGTTGGGTCGTTTGTTCAGTTCTTTTGCCTTACTTTCAATGCATGCGGTGATGCGGTTTTGGCAG
TACATCAATGGGCGTGGATAGCGGTTTGACTCACGGGGATTTCCAAGTCTCCACCCCATTGACGTCAATG
GGAGTTTGTTTTGGCACCAAAATCAACGGGACTTTCCAAAATGTCGTAACAACTCCGCCCCATTGACGCA
AATGGGCGGTAGGCGTGTACGGTGGGAGGTCTATATAAGCAGAGCTCGTTTAGTGAACCGTCAGATCTCT
AGAGCCGCCACCATGGATTACAAAGACGATGACGATAAGATGGCGCCTAAGAAGAAACGCAAAGTGCGGG
GCATGACCTTCGCCAAGATCAAATTCAGCGCCCAGATCCGGCTGGAAACCGGCCTGCACATCGGAGGATC
TGATGCCTTTGCCGCTATCGGCGCCATCGCCAGCCCTGTGATCAAGGACCCCATCACCAACCTGCCTATC
ATCCCCGGCTCTAGCCTGAAGGGCAAGATGAGAACACTGCTGGCCAAGGTGTACAACGAAAAGGTGGCCG
AGAAGCCTAGCGACGACAGCGACATCCTGAGCAGACTGTTCGGAAATAGCAAGGATAAGCGGTTCAAGAT
GGGCAGACTGATCTTCCGGGACGCCTTCCTGAGCAACGCCGACGAGCTGGATTCTCTGGGCGTGCGGAGC
TACACCGAGGTGAAGTTCGAGAACACCATCGATAGAATCACCGCCGAGGCCAATCCTAGACAGATCGAGA
GAGCCATTCGGAACTCAACATTCGACTTCGAGCTGATCTACGAGATCACTGATGAGAATGAGAACCAGGT
CGAGGAAGATTTCAAGGTGATCAGAGACGGCCTGAAGCTGCTGGAACTGGACTACCTGGGCGGAAGCGGC
TCCAGAGGCTACGGCAAAGTGGCTTTTGAGAACCTGAAAGCCACCACAGTGTTCGGCAACTACGACGTGA
AAACCCTGAACGAGCTGCTGACCGCCGAAGTGTGACGGCAATAAAAAGACAGAATAAAACGCACGGTGTT
GGGTCGTTTGTTCTGGATTGCGAGAATGGACTAGTAGCAAACTGTGATGCGGTTTTGGCAGTACATCAAT
GGGCGTGGATAGCGGTTTGACTCACGGGGATTTCCAAGTCTCCACCCCATTGACGTCAATGGGAGTTTGT
TTTGGCACCAAAATCAACGGGACTTTCCAAAATGTCGTAACAACTCCGCCCCATTGACGCAAATGGGCGG
TAGGCGTGTACGGTGGGAGGTCTATATAAGCAGAGCTCGTTTAGTGAACCGTCAGATCTCTAGAGCCGCC
ACCATGGATTACAAAGACGATGACGATAAGATGGCGCCTAAGAAGAAACGCAAAGTGCGGGGCATGACTT
ACAAGCTCTACATTATGACCTTTCAAAACGCCCACTTCGGTTCCGGCACTCTGGACTCATCGAAGCTGAC
CTTCTCCGCGGATAGAATCTTCTCGGCACTCGTGCTCGAGGCTCTGAAGATGGGAAAGCTCGACGCCTTC
TTGGCCGAGGCCAACCAGGATAAGTTCACTCTGACCGACGCGTTCCCATTCCAATTCGGTCCTTTCCTGC
CGAAACCGATTGGTTACCCCAAGCACGACCAGATCGACCAGTCTGTGGACGTGAAGGAAGTCCGCCGCCA
AGCGAAGCTGTCCAAAAAGCTCCAGTTCCTGGCTCTGGAAAACGTCGACGACTACCTGAACGGAGAGCTG
TTTGAGAATGAGGAACACGCCGTGATCGACACAGTGACCAAGAACCAGCCCCATAAAGATGATAATCTGT
ACCAAGTGGCCACCACTCGGTTCTCGAACGACACCTCCCTTTACGTGATCGCCAACGAATCCGATCTGCT
GAACGAACTGATGAGCAGCCTTCAGTACTCCGGGCTGGGCGGCAAAAGGTCCTCAGGATTCGGCAGATTT
GAGCTGGACATCCAGAACATTCCCTTGGAACTGTCCGACCGGCTGACGAAGAACCACAGCGACAAGGTCA
TGTCACTTACCACCGCCCTCCCGGTGGACGCTGATCTCGAGGAAGCGATGGAAGATGGCCATTACCTGTT
GACCAAGTCGTCCGGATTCGCATTCTCCCACGCCACCAACGAAAACTATCGGAAGCAGGACCTGTACAAG
TTCGCCTCCGGGAGCACCTTCAGCAAGACTTTCGAGGGACAGATCGTGGACGTGCGCCCTCTCGATTTCC
CTCACGCCGTGCTGAACTACGCCAAGCCGCTGTTCTTTAAGCTCGAAGTCTAACGGCAATAAAAAGACAG
AATAAAACGCACGGTGTTGGGTCGTTTGTTCGCACATTCAAAAACAGGCAATTGGACAAGCGTGATGCGG
TTTTGGCAGTACATCAATGGGCGTGGATAGCGGTTTGACTCACGGGGATTTCCAAGTCTCCACCCCATTG
ACGTCAATGGGAGTTTGTTTTGGCACCAAAATCAACGGGACTTTCCAAAATGTCGTAACAACTCCGCCCC
ATTGACGCAAATGGGCGGTAGGCGTGTACGGTGGGAGGTCTATATAAGCAGAGCTCGTTTAGTGAACCGT
CAGATCTCTAGAGCCGCCACCATGGATTACAAAGACGATGACGATAAGATGGCGCCTAAGAAGAAACGCA
AAGTGCGGGGCATGAAAAATGACTACCGGACCTTCAAGCTGAGCCTGCTGACCCTGGCTCCTATCCACAT
CGGCAACGGCGAGAAGTACACCAGCAGAGAATTCATCTACGAGAACAAGAAGTTCTACTTCCCCGACATG
GGCAAGTTCTACAACAAGATGGTGGAAAAGAGACTGGCCGAGAAGTTCGAGGCCTTCCTGATCCAGACCA
GACCCAACGCCAGAAACAACCGGCTGATTTCTTTTCTGAACGACAACAGAATCGCCGAAAGATCTTTTGG
CGGCTACAGCATCAGTGAAACCGGCCTGGAATCTGATAAGAACCCTAACAGCGCCGGAGCTATCAACGAG
GTGAACAAATTCATCCGGGACGCCTTCGGAAATCCTTACATCCCAGGCAGCAGCCTGAAGGGCGCCATCC
GCACCATCCTGATGAACACCACACCTAAGTGGAACAACGAGAACGCCGTGAACGACTTCGGCAGATTCCC
AAAGGAAAACAAGAACCTGATCCCTTGGGGACCTAAGAAAGGCAAGGAATACGACGACCTGTTCAACGCC
ATCAGAGTGTCCGACAGCAAGCCCTTCGACAACAAAAGCCTGATCCTCGTGCAGAAGTGGGACTACAGCG
CCAAAACCAACAAGGCCAAGCCTCTGCCTCTGTACAGAGAGTCTATCAGCCCTCTGACCAAGATCGAGTT
CGAGATAACAACAACCACTGATGAGGCCGGCAGACTGATCGAGGAACTGGGAAAGCGGGCCCAGGCCTTT
TATAAGGACTACAAGGCCTTTTTCCTGTCTGAATTCCCTGATGATAAGATCCAGGCTAATCTGCAATACC
CCATCTACCTGGGCGCCGGCAGCGGCGCTTGGACAAAGACCCTGTTTAAGCAGGCCGACGGCATCCTGCA
GCGGAGATACTCCAGAATGAAAACCAAGATGGTCAAGAAGGGCGTGCTGAAGCTGACAAAGGCCCCTCTG
AAAACAGTGAAGATCCCCAGCGGCAACCACAGCCTGGTGAAGAATCACGAGAGCTTCTACGAGATGGGCA
AAGCCAACTTCATGATCAAGGAAATCGACAAGTGACGGCAATAAAAAGACAGAATAAAACGCACGGTGTT
GGGTCGTTTGTTCATGTGTGCCGGCCGGAGAATAAAAGTCTAAGTGATGCGGTTTTGGCAGTACATCAAT
GGGCGTGGATAGCGGTTTGACTCACGGGGATTTCCAAGTCTCCACCCCATTGACGTCAATGGGAGTTTGT
TTTGGCACCAAAATCAACGGGACTTTCCAAAATGTCGTAACAACTCCGCCCCATTGACGCAAATGGGCGG
TAGGCGTGTACGGTGGGAGGTCTATATAAGCAGAGCTCGTTTAGTGAACCGTCAGATCTCTAGAGCCGCC
ACCATGGATTACAAAGACGATGACGATAAGATGGCGCCTAAGAAGAAACGCAAAGTGCGGGGCATGAAAA
AGCTCGTGTTCACCTTTAAGCGGATCGACCACCCTGCTCAGGACCTGGCCGTGAAATTCCACGGCTTCCT
GATGGAACAGCTGGATAGCGACTACGTGGACTACCTGCACCAGCAGCAGACCAACCCCTACGCCACAAAG
GTGATCCAGGGCAAAGAGAACACCCAGTGGGTCGTGCATCTGCTGACAGACGACATCGAGGACAAGGTGT
TCATGACCCTGCTGCAGATCAAGGAAGTGTCCCTGAACGACCTGCCTAAGTTGTCTGTGGAAAAGGTGGA
AATCCAGGAGCTGGGCGCTGATAAGCTGCTCGAGATCTTCAACAGCGAGGAAAACCAGACCTACTTCAGC
ATCATCTTCGAGACACCTACAGGCTTTAAAAGCCAGGGCAGCTACGTGATCTTCCCCAGCATGCGGCTGA
TCTTTCAGAGCCTGATGCAGAAGTACGGCAGACTGGTGGAAAACCAGCCTGAGATCGAGGAAGATACCCT
GGACTACCTGAGCGAGCACAGCACCATCACCAATTACAGACTGGAAACAAGCTACTTCAGAGTGCATAGA
CAGAGAATCCCCGCCTTCCGGGGCAAGCTGACCTTCAAGGTGCAGGGAGCCCAGACACTGAAGGCCTACG
TGAAGATGCTGCTGACCTTCGGCGAGTACAGCGGCCTGGGCATGAAAACCAGCCTGGGAATGGGCGGCAT
CAAGCTGGAAGAAAGAAAGGACTGACGGCAATAAAAAGACAGAATAAAACGCACGGTGTTGGGTCGTTTG
TTCGTGCGATAGAGGGATCCCGCATTGAATTATGTGATGCGGTTTTGGCAGTACATCAATGGGCGTGGAT
AGCGGTTTGACTCACGGGGATTTCCAAGTCTCCACCCCATTGACGTCAATGGGAGTTTGTTTTGGCACCA
AAATCAACGGGACTTTCCAAAATGTCGTAACAACTCCGCCCCATTGACGCAAATGGGCGGTAGGCGTGTA
CGGTGGGAGGTCTATATAAGCAGAGCTCGTTTAGTGAACCGTCAGATCTCTAGAGCCGCCACCATGGTGA
GCAAGGGCGAGGAGCTGTTCACCGGGGTGGTGCCCATCCTGGTCGAGCTGGACGGCGACGTAAACGGCCA
CAAGTTCAGCGTGTCCGGCGAGGGCGAGGGCGATGCCACCTACGGCAAGCTGACCCTGAAGTTCATCTGC
ACCACCGGCAAGCTGCCCGTGCCCTGGCCCACCCTCGTGACCACCCTGACCTACGGCGTGCAGTGCTTCA
GCCGCTACCCCGACCACATGAAGCAGCACGACTTCTTCAAGTCCGCCATGCCCGAAGGCTACGTCCAGGA
GCGCACCATCTTCTTCAAGGACGACGGCAACTACAAGACCCGCGCCGAGGTGAAGTTCGAGGGCGACACC
CTGGTGAACCGCATCGAGCTGAAGGGCATCGACTTCAAGGAGGACGGCAACATCCTGGGGCACAAGCTGG
AGTACAACTACAACAGCCACAACGTCTATATCATGGCCGACAAGCAGAAGAACGGCATCAAGGTGAACTT
CAAGATCCGCCACAACATCGAGGACGGCAGCGTGCAGCTCGCCGACCACTACCAGCAGAACACCCCCATC
GGCGACGGCCCCGTGCTGCTGCCCGACAACCACTACCTGAGCACCCAGTCCGCCCTGAGCAAAGACCCCA
ACGAGAAGCGCGATCACATGGTCCTGCTGGAGTTCGTGACCGCCGCCGGGATCACTCTCGGCATGGACGA
GCTGTACAAGTGACGGCAATAAAAAGACAGAATAAAACGCACGGTGTTGGGTCGTTTGTTCGTAGATGGC
GCGCCTTTGTTGACCCGGTTGGAGGGCCTATTTCCCATGATTCCTTCATATTTGCATATACGATACAAGG
CTGTTAGAGAGATAATTAGAATTAATTTGACTGTAAACACAAAGATATTAGTACAAAATACGTGACGTAG
AAAGTAATAATTTCTTGGGTAGTTTGCAGTTTTAAAATTATGTTTTAAAATGGACTATCATATGCTTACC
GTAACTTGAAAGTATTTCGATTTCTTGGCTTTATATATCTTGTGGAAAGGACGAAACACCGATATAAACC
TAATTACCTCGAGAGGGGACGGAAACCCGTCTTCGATGAAGCGATTCAGAAGACTTGATATAAACCTAAT
TACCTCGAGAGGGGACTTTTTTACATGTGTCAGAGGTTTTCACCGTCATCACCGAAACGCGCGAGACGAA
AGGGCCTCGTGATACGCCTATTTTTATAGGTTAATGTCATGATAATAATGGTTTCTTAGACGTCAGGTGG
CACTTTTCGGGGAAATGTGCGCGGAACCCCTATTTGTTTATTTTTCTAAATACATTCAAATATGTATCCG
CTCATGAGACAATAACCCTGATAAATGCTTCAATAATATTGAAAAAGGAAGAGTATGAGTATTCAACATT
TCCGTGTCGCCCTTATTCCCTTTTTTGCGGCATTTTGCCTTCCTGTTTTTGCTCACCCAGAAACGCTGGT
GAAAGTAAAAGATGCTGAAGATCAGTTGGGTGCACGAGTGGGTTACATCGAACTGGATCTCAACAGCGGT
AAGATCCTTGAGAGTTTTCGCCCCGAAGAACGTTTTCCAATGATGAGCACTTTTAAAGTTCTGCTATGTG
GCGCGGTATTATCCCGTATTGACGCCGGGCAAGAGCAACTCGGTCGCCGCATACACTATTCTCAGAATGA
CTTGGTTGAGTACTCACCAGTCACAGAAAAGCATCTTACGGATGGCATGACAGTAAGAGAATTATGCAGT
GCTGCCATAACCATGAGTGATAACACTGCGGCCAACTTACTTCTGACAACGATCGGAGGACCGAAGGAGC
TAACCGCTTTTTTGCACAACATGGGGGATCATGTAACTCGCCTTGATCGTTGGGAACCGGAGCTGAATGA
AGCCATACCAAACGACGAGCGTGACACCACGATGCCTGTAGCAATGGCAACAACGTTGCGCAAACTATTA
ACTGGCGAACTACTTACTCTAGCTTCCCGGCAACAATTAATAGACTGGATGGAGGCGGATAAAGTTGCAG
GACCACTTCTGCGCTCGGCCCTTCCGGCTGGCTGGTTTATTGCTGATAAATCTGGAGCCGGTGAGCGTGG
GTCTCGCGGTATCATTGCAGCACTGGGGCCAGATGGTAAGCCCTCCCGTATCGTAGTTATCTACACGACG
GGGAGTCAGGCAACTATGGATGAACGAAATAGACAGATCGCTGAGATAGGTGCCTCACTGATTAAGCATT
GGTAACTGTCAGACCAAGTTTACTCATATATACTTTAGATTGATTTAAAACTTCATTTTTAATTTAAAAG
GATCTAGGTGAAGATCCTTTTTGATAATCTCATGACCAAAATCCCTTAACGTGAGTTTTCGTTCCACTGA
GCGTCAGACCCCGTAGAAAAGATCAAAGGATCTTCTTGAGATCCTTTTTTTCTGCGCGTAATCTGCTGCT
TGCAAACAAAAAAACCACCGCTACCAGCGGTGGTTTGTTTGCCGGATCAAGAGCTACCAACTCTTTTTCC
GAAGGTAACTGGCTTCAGCAGAGCGCAGATACCAAATACTGTTCTTCTAGTGTAGCCGTAGTTAGGCCAC
CACTTCAAGAACTCTGTAGCACCGCCTACATACCTCGCTCTGCTAATCCTGTTACCAGTGGCTGCTGCCA
GTGGCGATAAGTCGTGTCTTACCGGGTTGGACTCAAGACGATAGTTACCGGATAAGGCGCAGCGGTCGGG
CTGAACGGGGGGTTCGTGCACACAGCCCAGCTTGGAGCGAACGACCTACACCGAACTGAGATACCTACAG
CGTGAGCTATGAGAAAGCGCCACGCTTCCCGAAGGGAGAAAGGCGGACAGGTATCCGGTAAGCGGCAGGG
TCGGAACAGGAGAGCGCACGAGGGAGCTTCCAGGGGGAAACGCCTGGTATCTTTATAGTCCTGTCGGGTT
TCGCCACCTCTGACTTGAGCGTCGATTTTTGTGATGCTCGTCAGGGGGGC
Features (pLannotate 1.2.2; 27 found; start..end, strand, type, name):
     45..248     +  promoter       CMV promoter: human cytomegalovirus (CMV) immediate early promoter
    288..305     +  CDS            6xHis: 6xHis affinity tag
    369..2642    +  CDS            cas10: CAS10_STRTR - Also known as csm1 From Streptococcus thermophilus.
   2646..2693    +  polyA_signal   HSV TK poly(A) signal: herpes simplex virus thymidine kinase polyadenylation signal (Cole and Stacy, 1985)
   2724..2927    +  promoter       CMV promoter: human cytomegalovirus (CMV) immediate early promoter
   3024..3401    +  CDS            csm2: CSM2_STRTR - Experimental evidence at protein level: Swiss-Prot protein existence level 1. This subunit may be involved in monitoring complementarity of crRNA and target RNA. From Streptococcus thermophilus.
   3405..3452    +  polyA_signal   HSV TK poly(A) signal: herpes simplex virus thymidine kinase polyadenylation signal (Cole and Stacy, 1985)
   3483..3686    +  promoter       CMV promoter: human cytomegalovirus (CMV) immediate early promoter
   3783..4442    +  CDS            csm3: CSM3_STRTR - Experimental evidence at protein level: Swiss-Prot protein existence level 1. This subunit has the target ssRNA endonuclease activity; it cleaves multiple sites in the target RNA at 6 nucleotide intervals. The number of cleavage sites in the target RNA correlates with the number of Csm3 subunits in the Csm effector complex (PubMed:25458845). In the Csm complex target RNA and ssDNA are cleaved simultaneously, although RNase activity (of Csm3) is much faster. RNA cleavage by Csm3 is not required for ssDNase activity as Csm complex with inactive Csm3 still has ssDNase activity; howev
   4446..4493    +  polyA_signal   HSV TK poly(A) signal: herpes simplex virus thymidine kinase polyadenylation signal (Cole and Stacy, 1985)
   4524..4727    +  promoter       CMV promoter: human cytomegalovirus (CMV) immediate early promoter
   4824..5720    +  CDS            csm4: CSM4_STRTR - Experimental evidence at protein level: Swiss-Prot protein existence level 1. The subunit probably binds to the 5' handle of the crRNA, helping in discrimination between self- and non-self. From Streptococcus thermophilus.
   5724..5771    +  polyA_signal   HSV TK poly(A) signal: herpes simplex virus thymidine kinase polyadenylation signal (Cole and Stacy, 1985)
   5802..6005    +  promoter       CMV promoter: human cytomegalovirus (CMV) immediate early promoter
   6102..7172    +  CDS            csm5: CSM5_STRTR - Experimental evidence at protein level: Swiss-Prot protein existence level 1. This subunit might be involved in maturation of a crRNA intermediate to its mature form. From Streptococcus thermophilus.
   7176..7223    +  polyA_signal   HSV TK poly(A) signal: herpes simplex virus thymidine kinase polyadenylation signal (Cole and Stacy, 1985)
   7254..7457    +  promoter       CMV promoter: human cytomegalovirus (CMV) immediate early promoter
   7554..8282    +  CDS            cas6: CAS6_STRTR - Experimental evidence at protein level: Swiss-Prot protein existence level 1. This protein processes pre-crRNA into individual crRNA units. From Streptococcus thermophilus.
   8286..8333    +  polyA_signal   HSV TK poly(A) signal: herpes simplex virus thymidine kinase polyadenylation signal (Cole and Stacy, 1985)
   8364..8567    +  promoter       CMV promoter: human cytomegalovirus (CMV) immediate early promoter
   8604..9320    +  CDS            EGFP: EGFP is a basic (constitutively fluorescent) green fluorescent protein published in 1996, derived from Aequorea victoria. It is reported to be a rapidly-maturing weak dimer with moderate acid sensitivity.
   9324..9371    +  polyA_signal   HSV TK poly(A) signal: herpes simplex virus thymidine kinase polyadenylation signal (Cole and Stacy, 1985)
   9402..9642    +  promoter       U6 promoter: RNA polymerase III promoter for human U6 snRNA
   9760..9795    -  CDS            rop (fragment): Rop protein, which maintains plasmids at low copy number; rop
   9890..9994    +  promoter       AmpR promoter: bla
   9995..10855   +  CDS            AmpR: β-lactamase; bla; confers resistance to ampicillin, carbenicillin, and related antibiotics
  11026..14      +  rep_origin     ori (across the origin): high-copy-number ColE1/pMB1/pBR322/pUC origin of replication
