[The description below was written by a language model from this plasmid's Addgene catalogue record and pLannotate feature annotations shown in this document.]
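Description:
pDAC569 is an 11.6 kb mammalian expression plasmid built on a pUC19 backbone that delivers all components of the Streptococcus thermophilus type III-A CRISPR-Csm complex from a single vector. It is propagated in E. coli through the high-copy ColE1/pUC origin and selected with ampicillin via the bla (AmpR) gene. A short rop fragment is also annotated, which is probably a remnant or spurious match rather than a functional element.

The payload is a tandem array of seven independent RNA polymerase II cassettes, all in the same orientation. Each is driven by its own CMV immediate-early promoter and terminated by an HSV TK polyadenylation signal. Six of them encode Csm1 (Cas10), Csm2, Csm3, Csm4, Csm5 and Cas6. The catalogue entry lists each protein as a FLAG-NLS fusion for detection and nuclear import, although the automated annotation does not pick out these tags. It does flag a 6xHis tag upstream of Csm1. The seventh cassette expresses EGFP as a marker of transfected cells. A human U6 (Pol III) promoter downstream drives the crRNA. The crRNA itself is not annotated and the record does not give its spacer or target. Cas6 processes the pre-crRNA into the mature guides that assemble with the Csm subunits.

Csm3 is the subunit that normally cleaves target RNA at regular intervals. Here it carries an RNase-inactivating mutation, whose exact nature is not stated in the record. The resulting complex can therefore bind a complementary transcript without cutting it. The construct is accordingly intended for programmable RNA binding or tethering in mammalian cells rather than transcript knockdown.
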