Addgene plasmid #195241: pDAC569
Purpose: Mammalian expression of Csm complex (RNase mut) from separate promoters; GFP backbone (Used for RNA binding/tethering)
Depositing lab: Jennifer Doudna. Publication: Precise transcript targeting by CRISPR-Csm complexes. Colognori D, Trinidad M, Doudna JA. Nat Biotechnol. 2023 Jan 23. doi: 10.1038/s41587-022-01649-9. PubMed 36690762.
Backbone
  Vector backbone: pUC19
  Total vector size (bp): 11600
  Vector type: Mammalian Expression
Growth in bacteria
  Bacterial resistance: Ampicillin, 100 μg/mL
  Growth temperature: 37°C
  Growth strain: NEB Stable
  Copy number: Unknown
Gene/Insert
  Gene/Insert name: FLAG-NLS-Csm1; FLAG-NLS-Csm2; FLAG-NLS-Csm3(RNase mut); FLAG-NLS-Csm4; FLAG-NLS-Csm5; FLAG-NLS-Cas6; crRNA; GFP
  Species: Streptococcus thermophilus
Terms and licenses: Academic/Nonprofit Terms; Industry Terms: Not Available to Industry
How to cite: pDAC569 was a gift from Jennifer Doudna (Addgene plasmid # 195241 ; http://n2t.net/addgene:195241 ; RRID:Addgene_195241)
